Addgene plasmid #110686: pCHSU72.1-2.2
Purpose: Expression of a fungal biosynthetic gene cluster
Depositing lab: Ronald Davis. Depositing organization: Stanford University. Publication: HEx: A heterologous expression platform for the discovery of fungal natural products. Harvey CJB, Tang M, Schlecht U, Horecka J, Fischer CR, Lin HC, Li J, Naughton B, Cherry J, Miranda M, Li YF, Chu AM, Hennessy JR, Vandova GA, Inglis D, Aiyar RS, Steinmetz LM, Davis RW, Medema MH, Sattely E, Khosla C, St Onge RP, Tang Y, Hillenmeyer ME. Sci Adv. 2018 Apr 11;4(4):eaar5459. doi: 10.1126/sciadv.aar5459. eCollection 2018 Apr. PubMed 29651464.
Backbone
  Vector backbone: pCHINT2A
  Vector type: Yeast Expression
  Selectable markers: LEU2
Growth in bacteria
  Bacterial resistance: Ampicillin, 100 μg/mL
  Growth temperature: 37°C
  Growth strain: DH5alpha
  Copy number: High Copy
Gene/Insert
  Gene/Insert name: PKS (alt name: PKS gene for cluster PKS25)
  Species: Moniliophthora roreri
  Insert size (bp): 8220
  Tag / fusion protein: flag (N terminal on insert)
  Cloning method: Unknown
Terms and licenses: Academic/Nonprofit Terms; Industry Terms: Not Available to Industry
How to cite: pCHSU72.1-2.2 was a gift from Ronald Davis (Addgene plasmid # 110686 ; http://n2t.net/addgene:110686 ; RRID:Addgene_110686)
