[The description below was written by a language model from this plasmid's Addgene catalogue record and pLannotate feature annotations shown in this document.]
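Description:
pCHSU72.1-2.2 is a yeast expression plasmid of about 14.9 kb, built on the pCHINT2A backbone and made for the HEx heterologous expression platform, which reconstitutes fungal biosynthetic gene clusters in Saccharomyces cerevisiae to discover natural products. It is an E. coli–yeast shuttle vector. In bacteria, a high-copy ColE1/pUC-type origin and the β-lactamase gene with its own promoter provide replication and ampicillin selection. In yeast, the 2μ origin supports episomal multicopy maintenance, and the LEU2 gene with its native promoter complements leucine auxotrophy. Remnants of a pBluescript multiple cloning site, a T3 promoter and short rop fragments are leftovers of the backbone's cloning history.

The payload is a polyketide synthase gene of roughly 8.2 kb from the fungus Moniliophthora roreri, recorded as the PKS of cluster PKS25 and carrying an N-terminal FLAG tag for detection of the protein. The automated annotation does not label the PKS coding region, which presumably lies in the large unannotated stretch between about position 6,400 and 14,800. A partial 2xFLAG feature on the minus strand at the far end of this region fits an insert read in reverse orientation with the tag at its N terminus. The yeast promoter and terminator driving the PKS are not stated in the record. A fragment matching S. cerevisiae GRS2 sits next to the insert; it may be genomic sequence carried along with a yeast regulatory element, but the record does not say. The plasmid is typically used, probably together with plasmids carrying other genes of the same cluster, to express the synthase in yeast and identify its polyketide products.
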