Features (pLannotate 1.2.2; 13 found; start..end, strand, type, name):
    466..525     +  misc_feature   MCS (fragment): pBluescript multiple cloning site
    729..1823    -  CDS            LEU2: 3-isopropylmalate dehydrogenase, required for leucine biosynthesis; S. cerevisiae LEU2; yeast auxotrophic marker
   1824..2231    -  promoter       LEU2 promoter: S. cerevisiae LEU2
   2462..2491    -  CDS            rop (fragment): Rop protein, which maintains plasmids at low copy number; rop
   2492..2517    -  CDS            rop (fragment): Rop protein, which maintains plasmids at low copy number; rop
   2585..3927    +  rep_origin     2μ ori: yeast 2μ plasmid origin of replication
   3954..4058    +  promoter       AmpR promoter: bla
   4059..4919    +  CDS            AmpR: β-lactamase; bla; confers resistance to ampicillin, carbenicillin, and related antibiotics
   5090..5678    +  rep_origin     ori: high-copy-number ColE1/pMB1/pBR322/pUC origin of replication
   6017..6035    +  promoter       T3 promoter: promoter for bacteriophage T3 RNA polymerase
   6048..6071    +  misc_feature   MCS (fragment): pBluescript multiple cloning site
   6069..6425    +  CDS            GRS2 (fragment): SYG2_YEAST - Experimental evidence at protein level: Swiss-Prot protein existence level 1. Catalyzes the ATP-dependent ligation of glycine to the 3'-end of its cognate tRNA, via the formation of an aminoacyl-adenylate intermediate (Gly-AMP) (PubMed:23816885). Also produces diadenosine tetraphosphate (Ap4A), a universal pleiotropic signaling molecule needed for cell regulation pathways, by direct condensation of 2 ATPs. Thereby, may play a special role in Ap4A homeostasis (By similarity). From Saccharomyces cerevisiae (strain ATCC 204508 / S288c) (Baker's yeast).
  14798..14822   -  CDS            2xFLAG (fragment): two tandem FLAG® epitope tags
>Addgene plasmid #110686 | pCHSU72.1-2.2 | addgene full sequence | sequence record 212417 | Addgene NGS Result
CTTTTTGTAGCTTGATATTCTATTTACCAAGAAGAAACAAGAAGTGATAAAAACAACAAGAGAGCAGTAG
TAAGAGTATTTCGAGTGTGAAAAAAGTCGCTACTGGCACTCTATTTATATGTGATAGGCATGCTATAGCT
TTACCAAAAAGTGAACCCCATTTCTATGCTCTCCTCTGCCTTTTTTTTTTTTTTTTTTTCATTCTCTCAA
TCTGAAATTCTCTTATTTCTCCAACTTATAAGTTGGAGATGCCCGGTGTTCCGGCAGAGGAGATCAGTCT
CGTGAAGTGGATGGTTTCCCGCCTGCGGGCAAAACGTCATAACATTTTTATGAGCGAAAGCCGTTAATGA
AGACAAAATCCCTTAATTAAAACATTAGAATGGTGATTAGAAAGGCAGGATTAATCAGTTACACAGGCTG
TAACCGGAGAGACGGATCATAAGGCAATTTTTAGATATTAATTAATCTAGAACTAGTGGATCCCCCGGGC
TGCAGGAATTCGATATCAAGCTTATCGATACCGTCATTTCGTTGAGCCATTAGTATCAATTTGCTTACCT
GTATTCCTTTACATCCTCCTTTTTCTCCTTCTTGATAAATGTATGTAGATTGCGTATATAGTTTCGTCTA
CCCTATGAACATATTCCATTTTGTAATTTCGTGTCGTTTCTATTATGAATTTCATTTATAAAGTTTATGT
ACAAATATCATAAAAAAAGAGAATCTTTTTAAGCAAGGATTTTCTTAACTTCTTCGGCGACAGCATCACC
GACTTCGGTGGTACTGTTGGAACCACCTAAATCACCAGTTCTGATACCTGCATCCAAAACCTTTTTAACT
GCATCTTCAATGGCCTTACCTTCTTCAGGCAAGTTCAATGACAATTTCAACATCATTGCAGCAGACAAGA
TAGTGGCGATAGGGTTGACCTTATTCTTTGGCAAATCTGGAGCAGAACCGTGGCATGGTTCGTACAAACC
AAATGCGGTGTTCTTGTCTGGCAAAGAGGCCAAGGACGCAGATGGCAACAAACCCAAGGAACCTGGGATA
ACGGAGGCTTCATCGGAGATGATATCACCAAACATGTTGCTGGTGATTATAATACCATTTAGGTGGGTTG
GGTTCTTAACTAGGATCATGGCGGCAGAATCAATCAATTGATGTTGAACCTTCAATGTAGGGAATTCGTT
CTTGATGGTTTCCTCCACAGTTTTTCTCCATAATCTTGAAGAGGCCAAAACATTAGCTTTATCCAAGGAC
CAAATAGGCAATGGTGGCTCATGTTGTAGGGCCATGAAAGCGGCCATTCTTGTGATTCTTTGCACTTCTG
GAACGGTGTATTGTTCACTATCCCAAGCGACACCATCACCATCGTCTTCCTTTCTCTTACCAAAGTAAAT
ACCTCCCACTAATTCTCTGACAACAACGAAGTCAGTACCTTTAGCAAATTGTGGCTTGATTGGAGATAAG
TCTAAAAGAGAGTCGGATGCAAAGTTACATGGTCTTAAGTTGGCGTACAATTGAAGTTCTTTACGGATTT
TTAGTAAACCTTGTTCAGGTCTAACACTACCGGTACCCCATTTAGGACCACCCACAGCACCTAACAAAAC
GGCATCAGCCTTCTTGGAGGCTTCCAGCGCCTCATCTGGAAGTGGAACACCTGTAGCATCGATAGCAGCA
CCACCAATTAAATGATTTTCGAAATCGAACTTGACATTGGAACGAACATCAGAAATAGCTTTAAGAACCT
TAATGGCTTCGGCTGTGATTTCTTGACCAACGTGGTCACCTGGCAAAACGACGATCTTCTTAGGGGCAGA
CATTAGAATGGTATATCCTTGAAATATATATATATATATTGCTGAAATGTAAAAGGTAAGAAAAGTTAGA
AAGTAAGACGATTGCTAACCACCTATTGGAAAAAACAATAGGTCCTTAAATAATATTGTCAACTTCAAGT
ATTGTGATGCAAGCATTTAGTCATGAACGCTTCTCTATTCTATATGAAAAGCCGGTTCCGGCGCTCTCAC
CTTTCCTTTTTCTCCCAATTTTTCAGTTGAAAAAGGTATATGCGTCAGGCGACCTCTGAAATTAACAAAA
AATTTCCAGTCATCGAATTTGATTCTGTGCGATAGCGCCCCTGTGTGTTCTCGTTATGTTGAGGAAAAAA
ATAATGGTTGCTAAGAGATTCGAACTCTTGCATCTTACGATACCTGAGTATTCCCACAGTTAAATGCTTG
CTACGATCTTGGGCATAAGCCTGGTTCAATACCCGCGCTTAAAGGGTAATTTCGAAAACAGCGAGTGTCC
GGTGTCCCAAATGGTTACAAAGTGCACCCTGTACGCTAGCACGACGGTTGCCACCTCATGCCCATTCTTG
GATAGACAGAAACAGGATTCCCTCGCCAATTTTCCAGCTTCTTTGCGTTGTATATTAGGGATAACAGGGT
AATGGCGCGCCGAGGTTTTCACCGTCATCACCGAAACGCGCTCACCGTCATCACCGAAACGCGCGAGACG
AAAGGGCCTCGTGATACGCCTATTTTTATAGGTTAATGTCATGATAATAATGGTTTCTTAGTATGATCCA
ATATCAAAGGAAATGATAGCATTGAAGGATGAGACTAATCCAATTGAGGAGTGGCAGCATATAGAACAGC
TAAAGGGTAGTGCTGAAGGAAGCATACGATACCCCGCATGGAATGGGATAATATCACAGGAGGTACTAGA
CTACCTTTCATCCTACATAAATAGACGCATATAAGTACGCATTTAAGCATAAACACGCACTATGCCGTTC
TTCTCATGTATATATATATACAGGCAACACGCAGATATAGGTGCGACGTGAACAGTGAGCTGTATGTGCG
CAGCTCGCGTTGCATTTTCGGAAGCGCTCGTTTTCGGAAACGCTTTGAAGTTCCTATTCCGAAGTTCCTA
TTCTCTAGAAAGTATAGGAACTTCAGAGCGCTTTTGAAAACCAAAAGCGCTCTGAAGACGCACTTTCAAA
AAACCAAAAACGCACCGGACTGTAACGAGCTACTAAAATATTGCGAATACCGCTTCCACAAACATTGCTC
AAAAGTATCTCTTTGCTATATATCTCTGTGCTATATCCCTATATAACCTACCCATCCACCTTTCGCTCCT
TGAACTTGCATCTAAACTCGACCTCTACATTTTTTATGTTTATCTCTAGTATTACTCTTTAGACAAAAAA
ATTGTAGTAAGAACTATTCATAGAGTGAATCGAAAACAATACGAAAATGTAAACATTTCCTATACGTAGT
ATATAGAGACAAAATAGAAGAAACCGTTCATAATTTTCTGACCAATGAAGAATCATCAACGCTATCACTT
TCTGTTCACAAAGTATGCGCAATCCACATCGGTATAGAATATAATCGGGGATGCCTTTATCTTGAAAAAA
TGCACCCGCAGCTTCGCTAGTAATCAGTAAACGCGGGAAGTGGAGTCAGGCTTTTTTTATGGAAGAGAAA
ATAGACACCAAAGTAGCCTTCTTCTAACCTTAACGGACCTACAGTGCAAAAAGTTATCAAGAGACTGCAT
TATAGAGCGCACAAAGGAGAAAAAAAGTAATCTAAGATGCTTTGTTAGAAAAATAGCGCTCTCGGGATGC
ATTTTTGTAGAACAAAAAAGAAGTATAGATTCTTTGTTGGTAAAATAGCGCTCTCGCGTTGCATTTCTGT
TCTGTAAAAATGCAGCTCAGATTCTTTGTTTGAAAAATTAGCGCTCTCGCGTTGCATTTTTGTTTTACAA
AAATGAAGCACAGATTCTTCGTTGGTAAAATAGCGCTTTCGCGTTGCATTTCTGTTCTGTAAAAATGCAG
CTCAGATTCTTTGTTTGAAAAATTAGCGCTCTCGCGTTGCATTTTTGTTCTACAAAATGAAGCACAGATG
CTTCGTTCAGGTGGCACTTTTCGGGGAAATGTGCGCGGAACCCCTATTTGTTTATTTTTCTAAATACATT
CAAATATGTATCCGCTCATGAGACAATAACCCTGATAAATGCTTCAATAATATTGAAAAAGGAAGAGTAT
GAGTATTCAACATTTCCGTGTCGCCCTTATTCCCTTTTTTGCGGCATTTTGCCTTCCTGTTTTTGCTCAC
CCAGAAACGCTGGTGAAAGTAAAAGATGCTGAAGATCAGTTGGGTGCACGAGTGGGTTACATCGAACTGG
ATCTCAACAGCGGTAAGATCCTTGAGAGTTTTCGCCCCGAAGAACGTTTTCCAATGATGAGCACTTTTAA
AGTTCTGCTATGTGGCGCGGTATTATCCCGTATTGACGCCGGGCAAGAGCAACTCGGTCGCCGCATACAC
TATTCTCAGAATGACTTGGTTGAGTACTCACCAGTCACAGAAAAGCATCTTACGGATGGCATGACAGTAA
GAGAATTATGCAGTGCTGCCATAACCATGAGTGATAACACTGCGGCCAACTTACTTCTGACAACGATCGG
AGGACCGAAGGAGCTAACCGCTTTTTTGCACAACATGGGGGATCATGTAACTCGCCTTGATCGTTGGGAA
CCGGAGCTGAATGAAGCCATACCAAACGACGAGCGTGACACCACGATGCCTGTAGCAATGGCAACAACGT
TGCGCAAACTATTAACTGGCGAACTACTTACTCTAGCTTCCCGGCAACAATTAATAGACTGGATGGAGGC
GGATAAAGTTGCAGGACCACTTCTGCGCTCGGCCCTTCCGGCTGGCTGGTTTATTGCTGATAAATCTGGA
GCCGGTGAGCGTGGGTCTCGCGGTATCATTGCAGCACTGGGGCCAGATGGTAAGCCCTCCCGTATCGTAG
TTATCTACACGACGGGGAGTCAGGCAACTATGGATGAACGAAATAGACAGATCGCTGAGATAGGTGCCTC
ACTGATTAAGCATTGGTAACTGTCAGACCAAGTTTACTCATATATACTTTAGATTGATTTAAAACTTCAT
TTTTAATTTAAAAGGATCTAGGTGAAGATCCTTTTTGATAATCTCATGACCAAAATCCCTTAACGTGAGT
TTTCGTTCCACTGAGCGTCAGACCCCGTAGAAAAGATCAAAGGATCTTCTTGAGATCCTTTTTTTCTGCG
CGTAATCTGCTGCTTGCAAACAAAAAAACCACCGCTACCAGCGGTGGTTTGTTTGCCGGATCAAGAGCTA
CCAACTCTTTTTCCGAAGGTAACTGGCTTCAGCAGAGCGCAGATACCAAATACTGTTCTTCTAGTGTAGC
CGTAGTTAGGCCACCACTTCAAGAACTCTGTAGCACCGCCTACATACCTCGCTCTGCTAATCCTGTTACC
AGTGGCTGCTGCCAGTGGCGATAAGTCGTGTCTTACCGGGTTGGACTCAAGACGATAGTTACCGGATAAG
GCGCAGCGGTCGGGCTGAACGGGGGGTTCGTGCACACAGCCCAGCTTGGAGCGAACGACCTACACCGAAC
TGAGATACCTACAGCGTGAGCTATGAGAAAGCGCCACGCTTCCCGAAGGGAGAAAGGCGGACAGGTATCC
GGTAAGCGGCAGGGTCGGAACAGGAGAGCGCACGAGGGAGCTTCCAGGGGGAAACGCCTGGTATCTTTAT
AGTCCTGTCGGGTTTCGCCACCTCTGACTTGAGCGTCGATTTTTGTGATGCTCGTCAGGGGGGCGGAGCC
TATGGAAAAACGCCAGCAACGCGGCCTTTTTACGGTTCCTGGCCTTTTGCTGGCCTTTTGCTCACATGTT
CTTTCCTGCGTTATCCCCTGATTCTGTGGATAACCGTATTAATTAATAGGGATAACAGGGTAATGTGTAG
ATCAAGCCCTGAATTGCAAACGATTATGAAGTGACACGGGTGTTACGGCTTGCGTCCAGCCAGAGTTTTT
TAGGAGCATCAACGTTGCCCCTGGGGTGTAGTAACTCACCAGTGGCCGCCCACGTGATAGTATGCTCCAT
AACCTCCAACTAGTTTCGTCTGTAAGGCGGGCAAAATATATCTTGTTTGAGTCTCGCCAAGCGCGCAATT
AACCCTCACTAAAGGGAACAAAAGCTGGAGCTCCACCGCGGTGGCGGCCGCATAGCGCCGATCAAAGTAT
TTGTTACGACAATATCGAATAACGATGGCTTCCCCGCTATACTTAAGAGGATCTCGCAGGCTTTACGTAA
AAGAGAGATATACTTTAAAATTGACGATTCCAATACTTCAATTGGTAAAAAATACGCCCGTAACGATGAA
TTGGGAACACCATTTGGTATCACCATAGATTTCGAAACTATAAAAGACCAAACGGTGACGTTAAGAGAAA
GAAATTCTATGAGGCAAGTAAGAGGCACTATTACTGATGTGATTTCGACCATTGACAAAATGCTTCACAA
CCCTGATGAATCGGACTGGGATAAATCAACATTTGGACTGTCGCCTGTTAAGATATAACTGAAAAAAGAG
GGGAATTTTTAGATACTGAAATGATATTTTAGAATAACCAGACTATATATAAGGATAAATTACAAAAAAT
TAACTAATAGATAAGATTTAAATATAAAAGATATGCAACTAGAAAAGTCTTATCAATCTCCTCAGAAGAA
GTTATCGAGAATGGTATCAAGACCCGACTTGGGAGAGAGAATACCAAAATGTGTACCAGCCAAATCATAC
TTCTCCACGTTTGGGGCATAAAGATCCAGGTCGAAGTACTCGGAAGCACCGGCGGCGCAAGGCTGGGCGT
ATACACCTTCCAAAGCGCGCACGAGGACTGTCCTCTTCGCAGGCCACTCTCCAGTGATCCTTTCCCCAGA
AGCAGCTTCCTCCGCGTTGACTTCTTTACCGCGGCGAACACCCATTAGGACGTGAGCGACATAGGCAGTG
CAGAAACGAGCGATCCACTTGGGTCCACCGCTTCCACCGTCTTTGGAATGTTGAAAGTGATCTGCGAACT
GGTAGCTCAAGTGCTCGGAGTTATCGAGTGTTCCGCTCGACGCCATATCGTTGACAATACCGAGGATATC
TTCGCGGAGAGTGCCATCTTGGATTCGTCCCATGATGTATGATTGGAATGCAGGTCGCTTGAAGAGAGTC
GGGGAGCCATCGAGAAGAACTAAGGCTTCCACAACTTCACCCCGCTTCTGTAACAATTCGGCCATATCCA
ACGCAAGGCATGTACCGAAGGAGAATCCTCCAAGGCGATAAGGACCATGGGACTGCTTCTCCTGGATTTT
CTTAAGGTAGAATTCGGAGAGTCGGCGTAAGGTGCCGGTGATAGGTGCTTCCACAGTGTCTTGCACACCG
TAGACAGGGTAATGAGCCTTCTGGGCAGCTTTGACAAGGACGAGGATGCCTCCACCAGCACCGTGCATGA
GGAAGAGAGGAGTCCCTTCGGTTGCGGTGTTGAGTCGAACAACGGTCTGGTCCAAATCAGCTTCGTGAAC
GTTGGCCTGCTCGCCCTCAGAAGGGCCGTTGGCAGTGACAGTGGTAGCAGCAGAAGTTTTCTGCTCTTCT
TGAAGCTGATACAACCGAGCGACAGTCATCGTTTGACTGAGGAGCTGCAACTGAGTAACCTCCACACCAA
AGTAAGTCCTGAGGATACCACTCAGACGTACAGACGTCAGCGAATCCAAACCGTAGGTCGAGAAAGGGAT
GTTGTCTTCGACTCGGTCGATGTCAAGGGACAAAACCGAGGCGCAAGCTCCGAGAATTGACTGCTCCTTG
GCACCGTTGGAGGTTGCACCGTCGCTAGTTTCCTTGACCAAAAGATGTCGCATGCTGGCCTGGTGATACT
CTGGAACGGCAATTTCCATAACTCGCTTCCAATTGGTCGTAGGGATGTATACAGGGTTATAAGCCGGTGA
GTTGAGAGTCCAGATTGCGTCCACACAGTGGCGCGCCAGCTTGTAACCACTCATTCCGAGATCTTTGTAT
TTGTCCAGCGCAGCACTTCGAGCGTTTCCAGTCGGCATACTTCGGACGAAGACACCACCATCAGTCAAAG
GAGGAACAGTAATGGTAACACAGTTAGGAATATCCGCGCCCATTGCCTCCATCTCGGTTTGAGCCGCAGC
ATAGTTGCTTTGACCAGGAGAACCACTGATTGTGGCCATAGAACTAGTCAAGACAAGGAAGTCTAGCTTT
TTGGGGTCGACGGCATCTAGGAGAATACGCAAGCCCTTGACTTTGACATCATACACTTTCAGCCAGTCTT
CCTCGGTAGTGAGGTTTAGGAAAAGAGCGTCATTGAGTCTCACGGCAACGTAGAAGACACCGGCGACATT
CGGTAGGTTGGAGAATAGAGCCTTAGTCTTCGATTCGTCAAGACAGTCCACTGCGACGACGTCAACCTTA
GCACCGGTTTCGCGCAAGTAATTGATAATTTTCTTCTCGCGAAGAAGCTTGCCATTCTCGAATGCCTTCT
CTCCTGAACGCGAGGTCAAAACGACATGTTGTGCCCCAGATTCAACCAACAGCCTTGCAATGTTGACCCC
AAGACCACCGATTCCACCAATAATGACATAAGCGGCACATGGGTTGAACGCGTTCGAGCCCTTGATTCTA
CCGGGTCGCAGAACCGTCGTGTTCTCGGGTAACGCTTCAAAATTGAGAAGGACAGTCATATCCCTGTAAG
GCGCCGCCTTGGAATGGGCAAGCTCTAACGCATCAGCTTGCACAATGATAAAAGGTGGCGAAAGACGGGA
CATGATGTGGCGTGGAGTGGTTCGGATAGCCTCTTCCAAAATGTTCTGTGCTCCAGAGAAGAGTCGGTCA
TACCCAACAGAAACGAAATGTTGACCAGGACGGAGATGACAAGGGTAGATACCGCCGATCTGCACAATGG
TTCCCCAAGCAGAAAGCCGCTCGATGGACTCTTCAAGGATGTCATTTCCATCTTCGAAGTTGAAGACGAA
ATCGGCACCCTCTGGTGCCCATCTCTGGACAGCATGGGACCACGCTTGCACGTTACCTGATTCGAAAACG
TCTTTGTGAGGGATAGGTGCCGAGGGACCGGAGATTGTGACAAAGATGTTGAAACCTTGCTCTTGGAGGT
AGGCAAGGGTAGCCAGAGCGGCAGGCGAGGATTCAGCGGCATGGAGGATGACGTGAGAGCTGGACTTCGC
AGAAGCCAAAATTTTCATTACGACCGAGGAGATGAACGCCAACCGACCAACAAGAGCAGCAGAGGACGGA
AGACTCATGCTGTCGGGGATGACCGTTACGGAACCCTTGGGACATATGATGAAGTTGCCCTTGGGGGTGG
AGGTCACTCCCATGACCCGCTTCCCAGTTAACGACTCGTCGACGTTAGCGCCAACATGGACGACCTTCCC
AGAGAACTCAGAGTGTCCTGGAATCACACTCGAGAGGGCAATGAAAGATACGGCGACTTGAACTTCGTCT
GCATCCAAGGTTTTGGGGAAAGTGCGCCAGAACCGAGTGCCATCGAAGTGTAAGGGTTTAGAGCCGACGG
TTTCGGTAGAAGGCGGTAAGGGACCGGCAACAACACGTGGCACTCGCATGGCACCATCTTCCTCGACCAT
CACTTCGGCATCAACCCATCGGAGAGGAATGAGCTCCTTCCGAACGAACTCCTCTTGTTTAACTGGGGTC
CAAGATGGGTGGAAAAGGATCAAGTAGATCTTCCAGAGGTCAAACTCGTGACGGAGTGATCGAGTCAGGC
CAATGAGTGTTGCATTGGTGGCTTTGGTGTCGGTGTATAACCAAACCTTGAGCGGCGTGGATGAATCAAG
TCCAGCGACCAAGTTGACCAATTCAACTTCTCCGCCTGCGGTGAAGCGGTGAGTGACAGTGTTCGGCGGA
AGGGTGAGGGATTGGACTTCCTCTAGGGTAGGTAGAACAATTTGCGGCTTCTGTTTCTCAACTGCTGGAT
CCTCCGTCCTGTGCTTGCTTCTTTGGAGAAGAAGCAGCAGAGGAATCAGCCAGAGCGATTTCAACAACGA
GTACTTATCAATGATGGTGAGTATGCCTTGTAGATGATCATCCTGCAAGCCATATGTAGGAAGATAAGGT
GTGGCAACAGTAGGGGAGGAGCCGCTATCACTCTGAAGTGATGGGGTGGAAATTGCGGGGGAGCTGGGTT
TGCAAACTGCCATCTCCGCAGTTTGCGAGAAGAATGCCATGTGCGACACTGTGGTGCCAGATGTTGTCAA
GAAGAGGCCATCAGAGAAGCCTGAGGTCTTTAGAGCGACGTTCCACTCGGACTTGTCCAAAGAACAATGA
GAAGCAGGACGATGCTCTAGAACGCCAAACCATTCCTGGAATGAACCGAAGATGTAATCCATCCAAACAC
TTCCAACAGCGCCAGTTGCAAAGGATCTTCCATCCAATTCAATGATGGCGAGGTGGCCGCCAGGTAGAAG
CAAATCATGAAGGGTCGAGAGTGTGGAGGTGATGCTCGGGGTTGCATGCAGAACGTCGAAAGCAACAACA
ATGTCGAAGCTTGCCGGATCAATACCTTGTTGTTCAATAGGCTTATTGAGATCAAATGTGACCGGAACGA
TAGTGGCCCATGGTGACTTGGCAGTAGCTTCTTGAGCAAGCGAAATTGAGATATCTGTACAGACGTAGTC
CACATAGCAGAGCTCAAGCCTCGCGTCCAGCAAAGCTTGGCCAAGCATAGCTGTGAATCGACCAGTACCA
GCACCAACCTCCAATACACGAATGACCCGTTTACCAGCCGCTTGTGCAGTTCGAACGAGCTTCACAAACT
GCTCGACAGTCTCATCGAAGACGCTTCCAATGAAAGGAGGATGCTCATAAATACGGCTCATGAGATCGTC
ACGGAACAGGATGTCAACGGCAGCTTTGGAGTTGACGAGAATGTCTGTCTGGCCTTCTCCAACACGCTGA
GTGAGTTCAAAAAGGGAGGCATATTTCTCCTTCATTGCGGGTGAAACATCGTCAATGGCCATCGTGGACT
CGAGTGCATAGCCCGACGTGCGTTGGGCTGCCCATGATACATACCGCTTGCGATCCGGAAGAGTGGGCTG
GAAATCTTGAGGAAGGCGGCTCAACGCCTTTTTTGTGTAACCCAAAGCCAGCTTGTCCAGTACTTCTAGA
AGTTCTGCGACCTCGGCAGAGAATTCATCTGCGAGGGTGACATCACCGTGAAGATGGGATTCAGGGAGAG
CACGAGGCTGCCAAATCATGCTGAAATGCTCATTGACGGTAGCATCATCTTGCTGTACCATCTCAAAGTG
GAGGCCTTCGAAGGTGAATACAACGTCATTGTTATCATCGAGCACGTAGCAGTCCAAAGTCCACGAGTAC
GGTGACCAGTAAGCGAGGACAGCGTAGACTCGGAAGTCATCATCAAAAATAACAGGGTCGGTAGTCCCAT
TGTTGCGGAAGCCACGACGGAGAGAGTGAGGTAACATGAAGGTCCGCTCTTTGTTGCCAACATTCACATG
ATCGTACAGCAAGTTCCAACTGATACCGGACTGGAAGACGGCATCCATCAGGGCGGGATGGAACGTATAG
CCGGTACGAGTGAGAGTATTGCCATGACCTTTGATCCAAACAATGGCTTCAGTGTCGTTAACAGCAATCT
TCTGAATTCGGCGGAACTCGGTTCCAAACTGTGCGACACCCTCCAACTCATCGTAAACAGCCTCATGAAG
ATGTGTTGACCGAGAACGAGCAAGGACAGCGTCGACGTCGACGTGTGTGATACCTCCCGGGCTGATCTCT
GGCTGACCGTAGTCAAGCTTGCCGTAAGCGTGAAGGGAATCGAAGGGTGGTTCAGAGCGAGTCCAGTTGA
GATCTCCTTGCATACTCTGGAGAGCTGTAGACGACTTCACGCTCCACCTGTTGCCATCACGAGCAACCTT
GAGAGTAGCTGCAGGCACGGATCCATCTAGAATAAATGCCGACTCGAACCGACAATCCCAGACTGATGTA
ACGTCGGGGAACTCGAGGGCCATTTCGATGTATGCGGCAGCAGGAATGAGGTTCGATTGATCGATGACAT
GGTCAGCCATCCAAGTTTCCGGAAGACTCGGGCTTACACGTAACCGCTCGCTGTTGAGAGGCCTTTCAGG
AGGCAGCAATTTGTGGAGGTAGCTGGGAACGCGAGGCGCAATGGTAAAGTACTTCGATTGGAAGGGGTAT
TTCGGACCGAGGAGCTTCTCTGGAGGACAGCCGTTGAGGAGTGCAAAGTTGATCGAGTTGACCCCTGCAA
CCGACAGCTGACCAATCCCTTCGTACAGTGCATCAAGTTCGGTGGGAGGGCGTTGACCAGCTTTGATGTG
ACGAGCCGAAGGAGGACGTTTGCTACCCGCGACTGATTCGAAGGCACCCATTCGTTTAATGTATTGAGAC
AAGACGGGATGAGGAGCAATCTCAACGAAGGTCGTGTTTTCGCCGTACTTCTCGATGAGCTTGGGAATAG
CATCAGAGAAGCGAACAGGTTGACGAAGGTTGTTCCAGAGGTAGTCGATCGTGTACTCCTTCTCAACGAA
TTCGGCTGTGACTGTCGACATCACTGGAAGCGAAGGCTTGTGGGTACCAGGGTGTGCTTCAAAGATTGCA
GCGAGCTCTTGACGGTATTGGGTTTCGCAAGCATCGACATAAGGAGAGTGAACAGCAGTGCTGACACGAA
GCTTGCGAGCAGATACCCCAGAAACCCATTGGTCGATATACTTGGCCAGTTCGTCGACGAGATACTCAGC
ACCCGACAGACCAAAGTCGGTCGGGCTATTCCGAGCCGCCACGTGGAGAGAGTCGGTAACACCCGTCGTC
GGGTTATTGGAAAGGTCAACGACTGCTTCGGCATAATCTTGGACTGTTCGAAGGTCGCAACCAGAGACAG
CGACCATGGCTCCACCAATGTTGTCAACGAGGCGAAGAGCAGCACCTCGAGCAACGGCGATCTTGACGAC
CATCTCGCGAGGCATAGCACCACTGGCATAAAGAACAGCAGTTTCGCCGATACTGTGTCCAACGATGGCG
TCGGGCTTCAGACCAAGGTAGATCGAAAAGGTCGAAAAGAGCGATTTGGCGAGGATAGAGTTCGCAGGAG
GGTTGGGGACAAAGAGGCCGGAGGTTTCAAGGAAGGACTTTCCTGTGTACTCGGTGTAAATTTTGTCGGA
AGCCAAGATACTTTCACGGAAAACAGAGTATCGGGAGAAGAGTTCACGACCCTGTTGCCAGTGCTGAGGG
CCTTGACCAGAGAAGCAAAAGATCAGAGGAACAGCACGTTTTGATACCATGACAGGTTCAGTGAACTTTG
CCTGGCCCAAGGAATCTGCAACTGCGAATGAACGCCAGCTCAATTGGCGAGCACGAGAGCCGAGGTGTTC
AGATAGGGATAGAGGGTCGACATCCGCGTACTCGGCTTTGTAGCTCTCGACGAGAATGTTGACTGCACGA
GGAGTCAGACCTCCAACGGCGAAGAGATATGGTCCCGAGTTTAGAGTTTCATAGTCAGGGAGGACGGGCC
TAACATCGTGTTCTCGCAGGACAGTGTGACCACAAGATCCTCCAAATCCGAAGGAAGAAATCGACGCAAT
AAGACCTTGCTCGGCGTCGTAGGGAACAAAGTTTTCGACTTTAATAGGTACCCGCAGTTTGTACTTGTCA
AACTGGATCTTCGAAGAAGGCTTTTTGAAGTATCCATTCGGGAGAATCTGCTTGCGCTCCAACATCATGA
CAACCGAGCCTGCCTTAACAATCGAACTGATGTATGCGCCCATCTCACCGTGACCGATATTACTCTTGAC
GGAACCAATGACGACCTCTCTGTCACCACGACCATCCGAGAAGCAGGCGCCCGCAGCGTTGGCTTCGAAC
TGATCTCCAACTATGGTTCCGGTACCGTGCAGCTCGACGAAATCGGCTTGGTTGGGAACTAAACCAGCGT
CAGAGTAAGCGTTTCGGATGGCCGCTGCTTGAGCATCAGGGCTGGGAGTGGTCAAAGAGCCCATAAGAGA
ACCACAGGAAGTAAGAGCGCTTCCGACAAGTGTAGCCAAGATACGATCATGATCTCTGACGGCGAGATCG
TGACGTTTGATAACGAGAGCGCCAACAATGTCACCACGAGCATAGCCGTTGGCATCTTCATCGAAAGACT
TAGACATACCATCTGGACTAAGAACTCCGAGTCTGCTAAAGGAAGAAGTCTCGAGCGGACTCATGATGAT
GTTGACACCAGCGACGACGGCCTGGTCACACTCGCCGTTCCTAATGGCCTGAACGGCGAGATGCATGGCG
GTAAGACTAGAAGAGCAAGCCGTGTCAACAGGCAAGGACGGTCCGGTCATGTCGAAGACATAGCTGATAC
GATTAGCGTTGATTGCGAGAGAAGTACCTGTCATGTAGTACGCTCCAGCCTCAGTAATATCCATGTCAAA
GGGAGCACCTCCGCCGGCGCATCCGACGTAGACGCCAGTATTAGTACCTCTGAAGTCAACGCCGCTACGC
TGAAGGGCGTTGAAGGCCTGGTGAAGCATGGCAATCTGGGAGCAAGACATCTGGGCTGATTCAGCCGGGG
TAATACCAAACTCTTGAGGGTCGCCGATGGTGAAATTGGGTATATAGCCGCCCTTAGTAGCGGCAATCTT
GCCTGGTTGACCTGGCTCAGTAGCACGGTATGCCTCGGCGTTCCAACGGTCCTTTGGCACGGTAATGATA
CCAGAACCACGGACCTTCAGGAACTCATAGAACTCATCACAGTCAAGTCCGTCGTCAACGCCACCAGGGG
CGGCGACAGAAACACCGATGATGGCCATAGCGTGAGTATCGATGTGATCATAGCCAGGACGGAAGCCAGT
GGCAGTTGGGGTTGAAACCATACTAGTCTTATCATCATCATCCTTATAATCCATTGTGTATTACGATATA
GTTAATAGTTGATAGTTGATTGTATG
